Addgene plasmid #51312: pMath3-luc
Purpose: Luciferase reporter driven by the Math3 promoter
Depositing lab: Ryoichiro Kageyama. Depositing organization: Kyoto University, Institute for Life and Medical Sciences. Publication: Structure and promoter analysis of Math3 gene, a mouse homolog of Drosophila proneural gene atonal. Neural-specific expression by dual promoter elements. Tsuda H, Takebayashi K, Nakanishi S, Kageyama R. J Biol Chem. 1998 Mar 13;273(11):6327-33. 10.1074/jbc.273.11.6327 PubMed 9497361.
Backbone
  Vector backbone: Pica Gene basic vector
  Total vector size (bp): 5597
  Vector type: Luciferase
Growth in bacteria
  Bacterial resistance: Ampicillin, 100 μg/mL
  Growth temperature: 37°C
  Growth strain: DH5alpha
  Copy number: Unknown
Gene/Insert
  Gene/Insert name: Math3 promoter (-2.8k- +196)
  Species: M. musculus (mouse)
  Insert size (bp): 3000
  GenBank ID: AF034778.1
  Entrez Gene: Neurod4 (a.k.a. ATH-3, Atoh3, MATH-3, Math3, bHLHa4)
  Tag / fusion protein: luciferase (C terminal on backbone)
  Cloning method: Restriction Enzyme; 5′ cloning site HincII (destroyed during cloning); 3′ cloning site SmaI (destroyed during cloning)
  Sequencing primers: 5′ F1ori-F; 3′ LucNRev
Terms and licenses: Academic/Nonprofit Terms; Industry Terms: Not Available to Industry
How to cite: pMath3-luc was a gift from Ryoichiro Kageyama (Addgene plasmid # 51312 ; http://n2t.net/addgene:51312 ; RRID:Addgene_51312)
