[The description below was written by a language model from this plasmid's Addgene catalogue record.]
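Description:
pMath3-luc is a luciferase reporter plasmid built on the Pica Gene basic vector, a promoterless luciferase backbone designed for testing the transcriptional activity of cloned regulatory DNA. It is propagated in E. coli under ampicillin selection. The record does not state the origin of replication or copy number, although the use of an f1 ori sequencing primer suggests that an f1 origin lies upstream of the cloning site. The total vector size is listed as about 5.6 kb; whether that figure includes the insert is not clear from the record.

The insert is a roughly 3 kb fragment of the mouse Math3 gene (now Neurod4, also known as ATH-3 or Atoh3), spanning about -2.8 kb to +196 relative to the transcription start site. Math3 encodes a neural basic helix-loop-helix factor homologous to the Drosophila proneural gene atonal. The fragment was placed upstream of the backbone's luciferase coding sequence by blunt-end restriction cloning, with the HincII and SmaI sites destroyed in the process. Although the catalogue lists luciferase as a C-terminal "tag", the stated purpose indicates a transcriptional reporter in which luciferase expression is driven by the Math3 promoter, not a protein fusion.

The construct is suited to transient transfection assays in which luciferase activity reads out Math3 promoter strength. Such assays can be used to compare neural and non-neural cells, to map the elements responsible for neural-specific expression, or to test candidate upstream regulators. No mammalian selection marker or additional reporter is recorded.
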