>Addgene plasmid #51312 | pMath3-luc | addgene partial sequence | sequence record 79525 | pUC-3 5'-GCCATTCGCCATTCAGGCTGCGCAACTGTT-3'
CTCTTCGCTATTACGCCAGCCCAAGCTACCATGATAAGTAAGTAATATTAAGGTACGTGGAGGTTTTACT
TGCTTTAAAAAACCTCCCACACCTCCCCCTGAACCTGAAACATAAAATGAATGCAATTGTTGTTGTTAAC
TTGTTTATTGCAGCTTATAATGGTTACAAATAAAGCAATAGCATCACAAATTTCACAAATAAAGCATTTT
TTTCACTGCATTCTAGTTGTGGTTTGTCCAAACTCATCAATGTATCTTATGGTACTGTAACTGAGCTAAC
ATAACCCGGGAGGTACCGAGCTCTTACGCGTGCTAGGACCAACGGGAACAGCACTATGCTTGGGCCACTA
GACCAGACCTTACCAAGATCCTGAGGAGTCCACTAAGGTTCAGAACACAAGTATGCTTACTTCCAACCTT
GTATGTATGTATGTATGTATGTATGTATGTATGTATGTTTATTTTCACTGTCCATTGCATCTTATTTGTG
AGAAGAATGAAAAGGATTTTGTGGTTGTAAAGAGGAATGATGAATCTCCCTGATGTCATTCTCCACAGAC
TTGGAAAATTAACTGGTGTCTTTATATTTTGCTTCAGTCCATATTCAGAAGTATCTCAAGTCATAAACCA
CTTAGTTTAAAAACATTTCTCAATTAATTTTTGACTCTCTGTGACTTTACTACTTGAGTCCTAAACTTCC
ATAGATCAGAGACTGTGTCCTTTGCTTTCTTTTCAACCTGTTCCCTTCTATTGCTACCCCAGAGTCCCAG
TAAGTGGACTAGGCTCAGGGTCTGCTCAAATTTTACTGTG
